>Addgene plasmid #86698 | pAAV-Neo_CAG-Cas9 | depositor full sequence | sequence record 168995 | pAAV-Neo_CAG-Cas9 sequence 13554 bps
CTAGTCCTGCAGGTTTAAACGAATTCGCCCTTTGCTTTCTCTGACCAGCATTCTCTCCCCTGGGCCTGTG
CCGCTTTCTGTCTGCAGCTTGTGGCCTGGGTCACCTCTACGGCTGGCCCAGATCCTTCCCTGCCGCCTCC
TTCAGGTTCCGTCTTCCTCCACTCCCTCTTCCCCTTGCTCTCTGCTGTGTTGCTGCCCAAGGATGCTCTT
TCCGGAGCACTTCCTTCTCGGCGCTGCACCACGTGATGTCCTCTGAGCGGATCCTCCCCGTGTCTGGGTC
CTCTCCGGGCATCTCTCCTCCCTCACCCAACCCCATGCCGTCTTCACTCGCTGGGTTCCCTTTTCCTTCT
CCTTCTGGGGCCTGTGCCATCTCTCGTTTCTTAGGATGGCCTTCTCCGACGGATGTCTCCCTTGCGTCCC
GCCTCCCCTTCTTGTAGGCCTGCATCATCACCGTTTTTCTGGACAACCCCAAAGTACCCCGTCTCCCTGG
CTTTAGCCACCTCTCCATCCTCTTGCTTTCTTTGCCTGGACACCCCGTTCTCCTGTGGATTCGGGTCACC
TCTCACTCCTTTCATTTGGGCAGCTCCCCTACCCCCCTTACCTCTCTAGTCTGTGCTAGCTCTTCCAGCC
CCCTGTCATGGCATCTTCCAGGGGTCCGAGAGCTCAGCTAGTCTTCTTCCTCCAACCCGGGCCCCTATGT
CCACTTCAGGACAGCATGTTTGCTGCCTCCAGGGATCCTGTGTCCCCGAGCTGGGACCACCTTATATTCC
CAGGGCCGGTTAATGTGGCTCTGGTTCTGGGTACTTTTATCTGTCCCCTCCACCCCACAGTGGGGCAAGC
TTCTGACCTCTTCTCTTCCTCCCACAGGGCCTCGAGAGATCTGGCAGCGGAGAGGGCAGAGGAAGTCTTC
TAACATGCGGTGACGTGGAGGAGAATCCCGGCCCTAGGCTCGAGATGGGATCGGCCATTGAACAAGATGG
ATTGCACGCAGGTTCTCCGGCCGCTTGGGTGGAGAGGCTATTCGGCTATGACTGGGCACAACAGACAATC
GGCTGCTCTGATGCCGCCGTGTTCCGGCTGTCAGCGCAGGGGCGCCCGGTTCTTTTTGTCAAGACCGACC
TGTCCGGTGCCCTGAATGAACTGCAGGACGAGGCAGCGCGGCTATCGTGGCTGGCCACGACGGGCGTTCC
TTGCGCAGCTGTGCTCGACGTTGTCACTGAAGCGGGAAGGGACTGGCTGCTATTGGGCGAAGTGCCGGGG
CAGGATCTCCTGTCATCTCACCTTGCTCCTGCCGAGAAAGTATCCATCATGGCTGATGCAATGCGGCGGC
TGCATACGCTTGATCCGGCTACCTGCCCATTCGACCACCAAGCGAAACATCGCATCGAGCGAGCACGTAC
TCGGATGGAAGCCGGTCTTGTCGATCAGGATGATCTGGACGAAGAGCATCAGGGGCTCGCGCCAGCCGAA
CTGTTCGCCAGGCTCAAGGCGCGCATGCCCGACGGCGATGATCTCGTCGTGACCCATGGCGATGCCTGCT
TGCCGAATATCATGGTGGAAAATGGCCGCTTTTCTGGATTCATCGACTGTGGCCGGCTGGGTGTGGCGGA
CCGCTATCAGGACATAGCGTTGGCTACCCGTGATATTGCTGAAGAGCTTGGCGGCGAATGGGCTGACCGC
TTCCTCGTGCTTTACGGTATCGCCGCTCCCGATTCGCAGCGCATCGCCTTCTATCGCCTTCTTGACGAGT
TCTTCTGATCTAGAGGGCCCGTTTAAACCCGCTGATCAGCCTCGACTGTGCCTTCTAGTTGCCAGCCATC
TGTTGTTTGCCCCTCCCCCGTGCCTTCCTTGACCCTGGAAGGTGCCACTCCCACTGTCCTTTCCTAATAA
AATGAGGAAATTGCATCGCATTGTCTGAGTAGGTGTCATTCTATTCTGGGGGGTGGGGTGGGGCAGGACA
GCAAGGGGGAGGATTGGGAAGACAATAGCAGGCATGCTGGGGATGCGGTGGGCTCTATGGGTCTCGACAT
TGATTATTGACTAGTTATTAATAGTAATCAATTACGGGGTCATTAGTTCATAGCCCATATATGGAGTTCC
GCGTTACATAACTTACGGTAAATGGCCCGCCTGGCTGACCGCCCAACGACCCCCGCCCATTGACGTCAAT
AATGACGTATGTTCCCATAGTAACGCCAATAGGGACTTTCCATTGACGTCAATGGGTGGAGTATTTACGG
TAAACTGCCCACTTGGCAGTACATCAAGTGTATCATATGCCAAGTACGCCCCCTATTGACGTCAATGACG
GTAAATGGCCCGCCTGGCATTATGCCCAGTACATGACCTTATGGGACTTTCCTACTTGGCAGTACATCTA
CGTATTAGTCATCGCTATTACCATGGTCGAGGTGAGCCCCACGTTCTGCTTCACTCTCCCCATCTCCCCC
CCCTCCCCACCCCCAATTTTGTATTTATTTATTTTTTAATTATTTTGTGCAGCGATGGGGGCGGGGGGGG
GGGGGGGGCGCGCGCCAGGCGGGGCGGGGCGGGGCGAGGGGCGGGGCGGGGCGAGGCGGAGAGGTGCGGC
GGCAGCCAATCAGAGCGGCGCGCTCCGAAAGTTTCCTTTTATGGCGAGGCGGCGGCGGCGGCGGCCCTAT
AAAAAGCGAAGCGCGCGGCGGGCGGGGAGTCGCTGCGACGCTGCCTTCGCCCCGTGCCCCGCTCCGCCGC
CGCCTCGCGCCGCCCGCCCCGGCTCTGACTGACCGCGTTACTCCCACAGGTGAGCGGGCGGGACGGCCCT
TCTCCTCCGGGCTGTAATTAGCGCTTGGTTTAATGACGGCTTGTTTCTTTTCTGTGGCTGCGTGAAAGCC
TTGAGGGGCTCCGGGAGGGCCCTTTGTGCGGGGGGAGCGGCTCGGGGGGTGCGTGCGTGTGTGTGTGCGT
GGGGAGCGCCGCGTGCGGCTCCGCGCTGCCCGGCGGCTGTGAGCGCTGCGGGCGCGGCGCGGGGCTTTGT
GCGCTCCGCAGTGTGCGCGAGGGGAGCGCGGCCGGGGGCGGTGCCCCGCGGTGCGGGGGGGGCTGCGAGG
GGAACAAAGGCTGCGTGCGGGGTGTGTGCGTGGGGGGGTGAGCAGGGGGTGTGGGCGCGTCGGTCGGGCT
GCAACCCCCCCTGCACCCCCCTCCCCGAGTTGCTGAGCACGGCCCGGCTTCGGGTGCGGGGCTCCGTACG
GGGCGTGGCGCGGGGCTCGCCGTGCCGGGCGGGGGGTGGCGGCAGGTGGGGGTGCCGGGCGGGGCGGGGC
CGCCTCGGGCCGGGGAGGGCTCGGGGGAGGGGCGCGGCGGCCCCCGGAGCGCCGGCGGCTGTCGAGGCGC
GGCGAGCCGCAGCCATTGCCTTTTATGGTAATCGTGCGAGAGGGCGCAGGGACTTCCTTTGTCCCAAATC
TGTGCGGAGCCGAAATCTGGGAGGCGCCGCCGCACCCCCTCTAGCGGGCGCGGGGCGAAGCGGTGCGGCG
CCGGCAGGAAGGAAATGGGCGGGGAGGGCCTTCGTGCGTCGCCGCGCCGCCGTCCCCTTCTCCCTCTCCA
GCCTCGGGGCTGTCCGCGGGGGGACGGCTGCCTTCGGGGGGGACGGGGCAGGGCGGGGTTCGGCTTCTGG
CGTGTGACCGGCGGCTCTAGAGCCTCTGCTAACCATGTTCATGCCTTCTTCTTTTTCCTACAGCTCCTGG
GCAACGTGCTGGTTATTGTGCTGTCTCATCATTTTGGCAAAGAATTCCGCCACCATGGACTATAAGGACC
ACGACGGAGACTACAAGGATCATGATATTGATTACAAAGACGATGACGATAAGATGGCCCCAAAGAAGAA
GCGGAAGGTCGGTATCCACGGAGTCCCAGCAGCCGACAAGAAGTACAGCATCGGCCTGGACATCGGCACC
AACTCTGTGGGCTGGGCCGTGATCACCGACGAGTACAAGGTGCCCAGCAAGAAATTCAAGGTGCTGGGCA
ACACCGACCGGCACAGCATCAAGAAGAACCTGATCGGAGCCCTGCTGTTCGACAGCGGCGAAACAGCCGA
GGCCACCCGGCTGAAGAGAACCGCCAGAAGAAGATACACCAGACGGAAGAACCGGATCTGCTATCTGCAA
GAGATCTTCAGCAACGAGATGGCCAAGGTGGACGACAGCTTCTTCCACAGACTGGAAGAGTCCTTCCTGG
TGGAAGAGGATAAGAAGCACGAGCGGCACCCCATCTTCGGCAACATCGTGGACGAGGTGGCCTACCACGA
GAAGTACCCCACCATCTACCACCTGAGAAAGAAACTGGTGGACAGCACCGACAAGGCCGACCTGCGGCTG
ATCTATCTGGCCCTGGCCCACATGATCAAGTTCCGGGGCCACTTCCTGATCGAGGGCGACCTGAACCCCG
ACAACAGCGACGTGGACAAGCTGTTCATCCAGCTGGTGCAGACCTACAACCAGCTGTTCGAGGAAAACCC
CATCAACGCCAGCGGCGTGGACGCCAAGGCCATCCTGTCTGCCAGACTGAGCAAGAGCAGACGGCTGGAA
AATCTGATCGCCCAGCTGCCCGGCGAGAAGAAGAATGGCCTGTTCGGAAACCTGATTGCCCTGAGCCTGG
GCCTGACCCCCAACTTCAAGAGCAACTTCGACCTGGCCGAGGATGCCAAACTGCAGCTGAGCAAGGACAC
CTACGACGACGACCTGGACAACCTGCTGGCCCAGATCGGCGACCAGTACGCCGACCTGTTTCTGGCCGCC
AAGAACCTGTCCGACGCCATCCTGCTGAGCGACATCCTGAGAGTGAACACCGAGATCACCAAGGCCCCCC
TGAGCGCCTCTATGATCAAGAGATACGACGAGCACCACCAGGACCTGACCCTGCTGAAAGCTCTCGTGCG
GCAGCAGCTGCCTGAGAAGTACAAAGAGATTTTCTTCGACCAGAGCAAGAACGGCTACGCCGGCTACATT
GACGGCGGAGCCAGCCAGGAAGAGTTCTACAAGTTCATCAAGCCCATCCTGGAAAAGATGGACGGCACCG
AGGAACTGCTCGTGAAGCTGAACAGAGAGGACCTGCTGCGGAAGCAGCGGACCTTCGACAACGGCAGCAT
CCCCCACCAGATCCACCTGGGAGAGCTGCACGCCATTCTGCGGCGGCAGGAAGATTTTTACCCATTCCTG
AAGGACAACCGGGAAAAGATCGAGAAGATCCTGACCTTCCGCATCCCCTACTACGTGGGCCCTCTGGCCA
GGGGAAACAGCAGATTCGCCTGGATGACCAGAAAGAGCGAGGAAACCATCACCCCCTGGAACTTCGAGGA
AGTGGTGGACAAGGGCGCTTCCGCCCAGAGCTTCATCGAGCGGATGACCAACTTCGATAAGAACCTGCCC
AACGAGAAGGTGCTGCCCAAGCACAGCCTGCTGTACGAGTACTTCACCGTGTATAACGAGCTGACCAAAG
TGAAATACGTGACCGAGGGAATGAGAAAGCCCGCCTTCCTGAGCGGCGAGCAGAAAAAGGCCATCGTGGA
CCTGCTGTTCAAGACCAACCGGAAAGTGACCGTGAAGCAGCTGAAAGAGGACTACTTCAAGAAAATCGAG
TGCTTCGACTCCGTGGAAATCTCCGGCGTGGAAGATCGGTTCAACGCCTCCCTGGGCACATACCACGATC
TGCTGAAAATTATCAAGGACAAGGACTTCCTGGACAATGAGGAAAACGAGGACATTCTGGAAGATATCGT
GCTGACCCTGACACTGTTTGAGGACAGAGAGATGATCGAGGAACGGCTGAAAACCTATGCCCACCTGTTC
GACGACAAAGTGATGAAGCAGCTGAAGCGGCGGAGATACACCGGCTGGGGCAGGCTGAGCCGGAAGCTGA
TCAACGGCATCCGGGACAAGCAGTCCGGCAAGACAATCCTGGATTTCCTGAAGTCCGACGGCTTCGCCAA
CAGAAACTTCATGCAGCTGATCCACGACGACAGCCTGACCTTTAAAGAGGACATCCAGAAAGCCCAGGTG
TCCGGCCAGGGCGATAGCCTGCACGAGCACATTGCCAATCTGGCCGGCAGCCCCGCCATTAAGAAGGGCA
TCCTGCAGACAGTGAAGGTGGTGGACGAGCTCGTGAAAGTGATGGGCCGGCACAAGCCCGAGAACATCGT
GATCGAAATGGCCAGAGAGAACCAGACCACCCAGAAGGGACAGAAGAACAGCCGCGAGAGAATGAAGCGG
ATCGAAGAGGGCATCAAAGAGCTGGGCAGCCAGATCCTGAAAGAACACCCCGTGGAAAACACCCAGCTGC
AGAACGAGAAGCTGTACCTGTACTACCTGCAGAATGGGCGGGATATGTACGTGGACCAGGAACTGGACAT
CAACCGGCTGTCCGACTACGATGTGGACCATATCGTGCCTCAGAGCTTTCTGAAGGACGACTCCATCGAC
AACAAGGTGCTGACCAGAAGCGACAAGAACCGGGGCAAGAGCGACAACGTGCCCTCCGAAGAGGTCGTGA
AGAAGATGAAGAACTACTGGCGGCAGCTGCTGAACGCCAAGCTGATTACCCAGAGAAAGTTCGACAATCT
GACCAAGGCCGAGAGAGGCGGCCTGAGCGAACTGGATAAGGCCGGCTTCATCAAGAGACAGCTGGTGGAA
ACCCGGCAGATCACAAAGCACGTGGCACAGATCCTGGACTCCCGGATGAACACTAAGTACGACGAGAATG
ACAAGCTGATCCGGGAAGTGAAAGTGATCACCCTGAAGTCCAAGCTGGTGTCCGATTTCCGGAAGGATTT
CCAGTTTTACAAAGTGCGCGAGATCAACAACTACCACCACGCCCACGACGCCTACCTGAACGCCGTCGTG
GGAACCGCCCTGATCAAAAAGTACCCTAAGCTGGAAAGCGAGTTCGTGTACGGCGACTACAAGGTGTACG
ACGTGCGGAAGATGATCGCCAAGAGCGAGCAGGAAATCGGCAAGGCTACCGCCAAGTACTTCTTCTACAG
CAACATCATGAACTTTTTCAAGACCGAGATTACCCTGGCCAACGGCGAGATCCGGAAGCGGCCTCTGATC
GAGACAAACGGCGAAACCGGGGAGATCGTGTGGGATAAGGGCCGGGATTTTGCCACCGTGCGGAAAGTGC
TGAGCATGCCCCAAGTGAATATCGTGAAAAAGACCGAGGTGCAGACAGGCGGCTTCAGCAAAGAGTCTAT
CCTGCCCAAGAGGAACAGCGATAAGCTGATCGCCAGAAAGAAGGACTGGGACCCTAAGAAGTACGGCGGC
TTCGACAGCCCCACCGTGGCCTATTCTGTGCTGGTGGTGGCCAAAGTGGAAAAGGGCAAGTCCAAGAAAC
TGAAGAGTGTGAAAGAGCTGCTGGGGATCACCATCATGGAAAGAAGCAGCTTCGAGAAGAATCCCATCGA
CTTTCTGGAAGCCAAGGGCTACAAAGAAGTGAAAAAGGACCTGATCATCAAGCTGCCTAAGTACTCCCTG
TTCGAGCTGGAAAACGGCCGGAAGAGAATGCTGGCCTCTGCCGGCGAACTGCAGAAGGGAAACGAACTGG
CCCTGCCCTCCAAATATGTGAACTTCCTGTACCTGGCCAGCCACTATGAGAAGCTGAAGGGCTCCCCCGA
GGATAATGAGCAGAAACAGCTGTTTGTGGAACAGCACAAGCACTACCTGGACGAGATCATCGAGCAGATC
AGCGAGTTCTCCAAGAGAGTGATCCTGGCCGACGCTAATCTGGACAAAGTGCTGTCCGCCTACAACAAGC
ACCGGGATAAGCCCATCAGAGAGCAGGCCGAGAATATCATCCACCTGTTTACCCTGACCAATCTGGGAGC
CCCTGCCGCCTTCAAGTACTTTGACACCACCATCGACCGGAAGAGGTACACCAGCACCAAAGAGGTGCTG
GACGCCACCCTGATCCACCAGAGCATCACCGGCCTGTACGAGACACGGATCGACCTGTCTCAGCTGGGAG
GCGACAAAAGGCCGGCGGCCACGAAAAAGGCCGGCCAGGCAAAAAAGAAAAAGTAATGAATTCACTCCTC
AGGTGCAGGCTGCCTATCAGAAGGTGGTGGCTGGTGTGGCCAATGCCCTGGCTCACAAATACCACTGAGA
TCTTTTTCCCTCTGCCAAAAATTATGGGGACATCATGAAGCCCCTTGAGCATCTGACTTCTGGCTAATAA
AGGAAATTTATTTTCATTGCAATAGTGTGTTGGAATTTTTTGTGTCTCTCACTCGGAAGGACATATGGGA
GGGCAAATCATTTAAAACATCAGAATGAGTATTTGGTTTAGAGTTTGGCAACATATGCCCATATGCTGGC
TGCCATGAACAAAGGTTGGCTATAAAGAGGTCATCAGTATATGAAACAGCCCCCTGCTGTCCATTCCTTA
TTCCATAGAAAAGCCTTGACTTGAGGTTAGATTTTTTTTATATTTTGTTTTGTGTTATTTTTTTCTTTAA
CATCCCTAAAATTTTCCTTACATGTTTTACTAGCCAGATTTTTCCTCCTCTCCTGACTACTCCCAGTCAT
AGCTGTCCCTCTTCTCTTATGGAGATCCCTCGACCTGCAGCCCAAGCTTGGCGTAATCATGGTCATAGCT
GTTTCCTGTGTGAAATTGTTATCCGCTCACAATTCCACACAACATACGAGCCGGAAGCATAAAGTGTAAA
GCCTGGGGTGCCTAATGAGTGAGCTAACTCACATTAATTGCGTTGCGCTCACTGCCCGCTTTCCAGTCGG
GAAACCTGTCGTGCCAGCGGATCGACAGTACTAAGCTTTACTAGGGACAGGATTGGTGACAGAAAAGCCC
CATCCTTAGGCCTCCTCCTTCCTAGTCTCCTGATATTGGGTCTAACCCCCACCTCCTGTTAGGCAGATTC
CTTATCTGGTGACACACCCCCATTTCCTGGAGCCATCTCTCTCCTTGCCAGAACCTCTAAGGTTTGCTTA
CGATGGAGCCAGAGAGGATCCTGGGAGGGAGAGCTTGGCAGGGGGTGGGAGGGAAGGGGGGGATGCGTGA
CCTGCCCGGTTCTCAGTGGCCACCCTGCGCTACCCTCTCCCAGAACCTGAGCTGCTCTGACGCGGCTGTC
TGGTGCGTTTCACTGATCCTGGTGCTGCAGCTTCCTTACACTTCCCAAGAGGAGAAGCAGTTTGGAAAAA
CAAAATCAGAATAAGTTGGTCCTGAGTTCTAACTTTGGCTCTTCACCTTTCTAGTCCCCAATTTATATTG
TTCCTCCGTGCGTCAGTTTTACCTGTGAGATAAGGCCAGTAGCCAGCCCCGTCCTGGCAGGGCTGTGGTG
AGGAGGGGGGTGTCCGTGTGGAAAACTCCCTTTGTGAGAATGGTGCGTCCTAGGTGTTCACCAGGTCGTG
GCCGCCTCTACTCCCTTTCTCTTTCTCCATCCTTCTTTCCTTAAAGAGTCCCCAGTGCTATCTGGGACAT
ATTCCTCCGCCCAGAGCAGGGTCCCGCTTCCCTAAGGCCCTGCTCTGGGCTTCTGGGTTTGAGTCCTTGG
CAAGCCCAGGAGAGGCGCTCAGGCTTCCCTGTCCCCCTTCCTCGTCCACCATCTCATGCCCCTGGCTCTC
CTGCCCCTTCCCTACAGGGGTTCCTGGCTCTGCTCTAAGGGCGAATTCGCGGCCGCTAAATTCAATTCGC
CCTATAGTGAGTCGTATTACAATTCACTGGCCGTCGTTTTACAACGTCGTGACTGGGAAAACCCTGGCGT
TACCCAACTTAATCGCCTTGCAGCACATCCCCCTTTCGCCAGCTGGCGTAATAGCGAAGAGGCCCGCACC
GATCGCCCTTCCCAACAGTTGCGCAGCCTATACGTACGGCAGTTTAAGGTTTACACCTATAAAAGAGAGA
GCCGTTATCGTCTGTTTGTGGATGTACAGAGTGATATTATTGACACGCCGGGGCGACGGATGGTGATCCC
CCTGGCCAGTGCACGTCTGCTGTCAGATAAAGTCTCCCGTGAACTTTACCCGGTGGTGCATATCGGGGAT
GAAAGCTGGCGCATGATGACCACCGATATGGCCAGTGTGCCGGTCTCCGTTATCGGGGAAGAAGTGGCTG
ATCTCAGCCACCGCGAAAATGACATCAAAAACGCCATTAACCTGATGTTCTGGGGAATATAAATGTCAGG
CATGAGATTATCAAAAAGGATCTTCACCTAGATCCTTTTCACGTAGAAAGCCAGTCCGCAGAAACGGTGC
TGACCCCGGATGAATGTCAGCTACTGGGCTATCTGGACAAGGGAAAACGCAAGCGCAAAGAGAAAGCAGG
TAGCTTGCAGTGGGCTTACATGGCGATAGCTAGACTGGGCGGTTTTATGGACAGCAAGCGAACCGGAATT
GCCAGCTGGGGCGCCCTCTGGTAAGGTTGGGAAGCCCTGCAAAGTAAACTGGATGGCTTTCTTGCCGCCA
AGGATCTGATGGCGCAGGGGATCAAGCTCTGATCAAGAGACAGGATGAGGATCGTTTCGCATGATTGAAC
AAGATGGATTGCACGCAGGTTCTCCGGCCGCTTGGGTGGAGAGGCTATTCGGCTATGACTGGGCACAACA
GACAATCGGCTGCTCTGATGCCGCCGTGTTCCGGCTGTCAGCGCAGGGGCGCCCGGTTCTTTTTGTCAAG
ACCGACCTGTCCGGTGCCCTGAATGAACTGCAAGACGAGGCAGCGCGGCTATCGTGGCTGGCCACGACGG
GCGTTCCTTGCGCAGCTGTGCTCGACGTTGTCACTGAAGCGGGAAGGGACTGGCTGCTATTGGGCGAAGT
GCCGGGGCAGGATCTCCTGTCATCTCACCTTGCTCCTGCCGAGAAAGTATCCATCATGGCTGATGCAATG
CGGCGGCTGCATACGCTTGATCCGGCTACCTGCCCATTCGACCACCAAGCGAAACATCGCATCGAGCGAG
CACGTACTCGGATGGAAGCCGGTCTTGTCGATCAGGATGATCTGGACGAAGAGCATCAGGGGCTCGCGCC
AGCCGAACTGTTCGCCAGGCTCAAGGCGAGCATGCCCGACGGCGAGGATCTCGTCGTGACCCATGCATGG
CGATGCCTGCTTGCCGAATATCATGGTGGAAAATGGCCGCTTTTCTGGATTCATCGACTGTGGCCGGCTG
GGTGTGGCGGACCGCTATCAGGACATAGCGTTGGCTACCCGTGATATTGCTGAAGAGCTTGGCGGCGAAT
GGGCTGACCGCTTCCTCGTGCTTTACGGTATCGCCGCTCCCGATTCGCAGCGCATCGCCTTCTATCGCCT
TCTTGACGAGTTCTTCTGAATTATTAACGCTTACAATTTCCTGATGCGGTATTTTCTCCTTACGCATCTG
TGCGGTATTTCACACCGCATCAGGTGGCACTTTTCGGGGAAATGTGCGCGGAACCCCTATTTGTTTATTT
TTCTAAATACATTCAAATATGTATCCGCTCATGAGATTATCAAAAAGGATCTTCACCTAGATCCTTTTAA
ATTAAAAATGAAGTTTTAAATCAATCTAAAGTATATATGAGTAAACTTGGTCTGACAGTTACCAATGCTT
AATCAGTGAGGCACCTATCTCAGCGATCTGTCTATTTCGTTCATCCATAGTTGCCTGACTCCCCGTCGTG
TAGATAACTACGATACGGGAGGGCTTACCATCTGGCCCCAGTGCTGCAATGATACCGCGAGACCCACGCT
CACCGGCTCCAGATTTATCAGCAATAAACCAGCCAGCCGGAAGGGCCGAGCGCAGAAGTGGTCCTGCAAC
TTTATCCGCCTCCATCCAGTCTATTAATTGTTGCCGGGAAGCTAGAGTAAGTAGTTCGCCAGTTAATAGT
TTGCGCAACGTTGTTGCCATTGCTACAGGCATCGTGGTGTCACGCTCGTCGTTTGGTATGGCTTCATTCA
GCTCCGGTTCCCAACGATCAAGGCGAGTTACATGATCCCCCATGTTGTGCAAAAAAGCGGTTAGCTCCTT
CGGTCCTCCGATCGTTGTCAGAAGTAAGTTGGCCGCAGTGTTATCACTCATGGTTATGGCAGCACTGCAT
AATTCTCTTACTGTCATGCCATCCGTAAGATGCTTTTCTGTGACTGGTGAGTACTCAACCAAGTCATTCT
GAGAATAGTGTATGCGGCGACCGAGTTGCTCTTGCCCGGCGTCAATACGGGATAATACCGCGCCACATAG
CAGAACTTTAAAAGTGCTCATCATTGGAAAACGTTCTTCGGGGCGAAAACTCTCAAGGATCTTACCGCTG
TTGAGATCCAGTTCGATGTAACCCACTCGTGCACCCAACTGATCTTCAGCATCTTTTACTTTCACCAGCG
TTTCTGGGTGAGCAAAAACAGGAAGGCAAAATGCCGCAAAAAAGGGAATAAGGGCGACACGGAAATGTTG
AATACTCATACTCTTCCTTTTTCAATATTATTGAAGCATTTATCAGGGTTATTGTCTCATGACCAAAATC
CCTTAACGTGAGTTTTCGTTCCACTGAGCGTCAGACCCCGTAGAAAAGATCAAAGGATCTTCTTGAGATC
CTTTTTTTCTGCGCGTAATCTGCTGCTTGCAAACAAAAAAACCACCGCTACCAGCGGTGGTTTGTTTGCC
GGATCAAGAGCTACCAACTCTTTTTCCGAAGGTAACTGGCTTCAGCAGAGCGCAGATACCAAATACTGTT
CTTCTAGTGTAGCCGTAGTTAGGCCACCACTTCAAGAACTCTGTAGCACCGCCTACATACCTCGCTCTGC
TAATCCTGTTACCAGTGGCTGCTGCCAGTGGCGATAAGTCGTGTCTTACCGGGTTGGACTCAAGACGATA
GTTACCGGATAAGGCGCAGCGGTCGGGCTGAACGGGGGGTTCGTGCACACAGCCCAGCTTGGAGCGAACG
ACCTACACCGAACTGAGATACCTACAGCGTGAGCTATGAGAAAGCGCCACGCTTCCCGAAGGGAGAAAGG
CGGACAGGTATCCGGTAAGCGGCAGGGTCGGAACAGGAGAGCGCACGAGGGAGCTTCCAGGGGGAAACGC
CTGGTATCTTTATAGTCCTGTCGGGTTTCGCCACCTCTGACTTGAGCGTCGATTTTTGTGATGCTCGTCA
GGGGGGCGGAGCCTATGGAAAAACGCCAGCAACGCGGCCTTTTTACGGTTCCTGGCCTTTTGCTGGCCTT
TTGCTCACATGTTCTTTCCTGCGTTATCCCCTGATTCTGTGGATAACCGTATTACCGCCTTTGAGTGAGC
TGATACCGCTCGCCGCAGCCGAACGACCGAGCGCAGCGAGTCAGTGAGCGAGGAAGCGGAAGAGCGCCCA
ATACGCAAACCGCCTCTCCCCGCGCGTTGGCCGATTCATTAATGCAGCTGGCACGACAGGTTTCCCGACT
GGAAAGCGGGCAGTGAGCGCAACGCAATTAATGTGAGTTAGCTCACTCATTAGGCACCCCAGGCTTTACA
CTTTATGCTTCCGGCTCGTATGTTGTGTGGAATTGTGAGCGGATAACAATTTCACACAGGAAACAGCTAT
GACCATGATTACGCCAAGCTCAGAATTAACCCTCACTAAAGGGA
Features (pLannotate 1.2.2; 32 found; start..end, strand, type, name):
     33..836     +  misc_feature   HA-L: left homology arm from the adeno-associated virus integration site (AAVS1) within intron 1 of the human PPP1R12C gene
    843..868     +  misc_feature   SA: splice acceptor site
    955..1758    +  CDS            NeoR/KanR: aminoglycoside phosphotransferase from Tn5; aph(3')-II (or nptII); confers resistance to neomycin, kanamycin, and G418 (Geneticin®)
   1796..2020    +  polyA_signal   bGH poly(A) signal: bovine growth hormone polyadenylation signal
   2026..2405    +  enhancer       CMV enhancer: human cytomegalovirus immediate early enhancer
   2407..2684    +  promoter       chicken β-actin promoter: No description available
   2686..3703    +  intron         chimeric intron: chimera between introns from chicken β-actin and rabbit β-globin
   3885..5486    +  CDS            Cas9(N): N-terminal portion of Streptococcus pyogenes Cas9 (Zetsche et al., 2015)
   5487..7985    +  CDS            Cas9(C): C-terminal portion of Streptococcus pyogenes Cas9 (Zetsche et al., 2015)
   7986..8033    +  CDS            nucleoplasmin NLS: bipartite nuclear localization signal from nucleoplasmin
   8038..8115    +  CDS            HBB (fragment): HBB_PONPY - Experimental evidence at transcript level: Swiss-Prot protein existence level 2. Involved in oxygen transport from the lung to the various peripheral tissues. From Pongo pygmaeus (Bornean orangutan).
   8186..8241    +  polyA_signal   β-globin poly(A) signal: rabbit β-globin polyadenylation signal (Gil and Proudfoot, 1987)
   8624..8646    -  protein_bind   lac operator (fragment): The lac repressor binds to the lac operator to inhibit transcription in E. coli. This inhibition can be relieved by adding lactose or isopropyl-β-D-thiogalactopyranoside (IPTG). lac repressor encoded by lacI
   8650..8680    -  promoter       lac promoter: promoter for the E. coli lac operon
   8695..8716    -  protein_bind   CAP binding site: CAP binding activates transcription in the presence of cAMP. E. coli catabolite activator protein
   8729..8768    -  CDS            lacI (fragment): lac repressor; lacI; The lac repressor binds to the lac operator to inhibit transcription in E. coli. This inhibition can be relieved by adding lactose or isopropyl-β-D-thiogalactopyranoside (IPTG).
   8790..9626    +  misc_feature   HA-R: right homology arm from the adeno-associated virus integration site (AAVS1) within intron 1 of the human PPP1R12C gene
   9661..9679    -  promoter       T7 promoter: promoter for bacteriophage T7 RNA polymerase
   9682..9829    +  CDS            lacZα (fragment): LacZα fragment of β-galactosidase; lacZ fragment
   9839..10142   +  CDS            ccdB (fragment): CcdB, a bacterial toxin that poisons DNA gyrase; ccdB; Plasmids containing the ccdB gene cannot be propagated in standard E. coli strains.
  10190..10459   +  CDS            tnpA (fragment): TN5P_ECOLX - Also known as tnp. Experimental evidence at protein level: Swiss-Prot protein existence level 1. Mediates transposition of transposon Tn5 by a 'cut and paste' mechanism. First, the monomeric transposase binds the 19 bp inverted DNA repeats flanking the transposon. Then, dimerization of the DNA- bound transposase creates a synaptic DNA complex. After nicking of the first DNA strand, excision of the transposon proceeds through a series of intermediates. The transposase then mediates the insertion of the transposon at a new site by strand transfer. The activity of the wild- type tran
  10491..11289   +  CDS            NeoR/KanR (fragment): aminoglycoside phosphotransferase from Tn5; aph(3')-II (or nptII); confers resistance to neomycin, kanamycin, and G418 (Geneticin®)
  11310..11360   -  misc_feature   bom (fragment): basis of mobility region from pBR322
  11387..11446   +  promoter       AmpR promoter (fragment): bla
  11539..12399   -  CDS            AmpR: β-lactamase; bla; confers resistance to ampicillin, carbenicillin, and related antibiotics
  12400..12452   -  promoter       AmpR promoter (fragment): bla
  12523..13111   +  rep_origin     ori: high-copy-number ColE1/pMB1/pBR322/pUC origin of replication
  13294..13386   +  CDS            lacI (fragment): lac repressor; lacI; The lac repressor binds to the lac operator to inhibit transcription in E. coli. This inhibition can be relieved by adding lactose or isopropyl-β-D-thiogalactopyranoside (IPTG).
  13399..13420   +  protein_bind   CAP binding site: CAP binding activates transcription in the presence of cAMP. E. coli catabolite activator protein
  13435..13465   +  promoter       lac promoter: promoter for the E. coli lac operon
  13469..13491   +  protein_bind   lac operator (fragment): The lac repressor binds to the lac operator to inhibit transcription in E. coli. This inhibition can be relieved by adding lactose or isopropyl-β-D-thiogalactopyranoside (IPTG). lac repressor encoded by lacI
  13534..13552   +  promoter       T3 promoter: promoter for bacteriophage T3 RNA polymerase
