[The description below was written by a language model from this plasmid's Addgene catalogue record and pLannotate feature annotations shown in this document.]
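Description:
pAAV-Neo_CAG-Cas9 is a 13.5 kb plasmid donor for knocking a constitutive Cas9 expression cassette into the human AAVS1 safe-harbour locus. Despite the "AAV" in its name, it is not a viral packaging vector: no ITRs are annotated, and the name refers to the adeno-associated virus integration site in intron 1 of PPP1R12C. It was built from the AAVS1-SA-2A-NEO-CAG-RTTA3 backbone by removing the rtTA3 coding sequence with MluI and AflII and inserting Cas9 amplified from another plasmid. In E. coli it is maintained at high copy through a ColE1/pUC-type origin and selected with ampicillin. The backbone also carries cloning-vector remnants, including fragments of lacZα, ccdB, Tn5 transposase and a second NeoR/KanR sequence, as well as lac regulatory elements and T7 and T3 promoters. None of these are part of the targeted payload.

The payload lies between left and right AAVS1 homology arms of about 800 bp each. The first unit is a promoterless gene trap: a splice acceptor followed by the neomycin resistance gene and a bGH polyadenylation signal. The backbone name indicates a 2A linker before the resistance gene, although none is annotated. Because this unit has no promoter of its own, G418 resistance should depend on splicing into the endogenous PPP1R12C transcript, which enriches for correctly targeted integrants. Downstream, the CAG promoter (CMV enhancer, chicken β-actin promoter and chimeric intron) drives Streptococcus pyogenes Cas9 with a C-terminal nucleoplasmin NLS, terminated by a rabbit β-globin poly(A) signal. No guide RNA cassette is annotated, so guides must be supplied separately. The associated publication describes inducible knockdown and CRISPR/Cas9 platforms for human pluripotent stem cells, and this plasmid provides the stable Cas9-expressing component.
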