Addgene plasmid #86698: pAAV-Neo_CAG-Cas9
Purpose: Cas9 expression vector for targeting to the AAVS1 locus
Depositing lab: Ludovic Vallier. Depositing organization: University of Cambridge. Publication: Optimized inducible shRNA and CRISPR/Cas9 platforms for in vitro studies of human development using hPSCs. Bertero A, Pawlowski M, Ortmann D, Snijders K, Yiangou L, Cardoso de Brito M, Brown S, Bernard WG, Cooper JD, Giacomelli E, Gambardella L, Hannan NR, Iyer D, Sampaziotis F, Serrano F, Zonneveld MC, Sinha S, Kotter M, Vallier L. Development. 2016 Dec 1;143(23):4405-4418. 10.1242/dev.138081 PubMed 27899508.
Backbone
  Vector backbone: AAVS1-SA-2A-NEO-CAG-RTTA3 Addgene 60431
  Backbone manufacturer: Paul Gadue
  Backbone size w/o insert (bp): 9453
  Total vector size (bp): 13554
  Modifications to backbone: RTTA3 was removed by digestion with MluI and AflII
  Vector type: Mammalian Expression, CRISPR
  Selectable markers: Neomycin (select with G418)
Growth in bacteria
  Bacterial resistance: Ampicillin, 100 μg/mL
  Growth temperature: 37°C
  Growth strain: DH5alpha
  Copy number: High Copy
Gene/Insert
  Gene/Insert name: Cas9
  Insert size (bp): 4101
  Promoter: pCag
  Cloning method: Restriction Enzyme; 5′ cloning site MluI (not destroyed); 3′ cloning site AflII (not destroyed)
  Sequencing primers: 5′ TACAGCTCCTGGGCAACGTG
Resource information
  A portion of this plasmid was derived from a plasmid made by: Cas9 gene was amplified from addgene plasmid 62988
Terms and licenses: Academic/Nonprofit Terms; Industry Terms: Not Available to Industry
How to cite: pAAV-Neo_CAG-Cas9 was a gift from Ludovic Vallier (Addgene plasmid # 86698 ; http://n2t.net/addgene:86698 ; RRID:Addgene_86698)
