>Addgene plasmid #86698 | pAAV-Neo_CAG-Cas9 | addgene partial sequence | sequence record 171434 | Addgene NGS Result
CCATTGCCTTTTATGGTAATCGTGCGAGAGGGCGCAGGGACTTCCTTTGTCCCAAATCTGTGCGGAGCCG
AAATCTGGGAGGCGCCGCCGCACCCCCTCTAGCGGGCGCGGGGCGAAGCGGTGCGGCGCCGGCAGGAAGG
AAATGGGCGGGGAGGGCCTTCGTGCGTCGCCGCGCCGCCGTCCCCTTCTCCCTCTCCAGCCTCGGGGCTG
TCCGCGGGGGGACGGCTGCCTTCGGGGGGGACGGGGCAGGGCGGGGTTCGGCTTCTGGCGTGTGACCGGC
GGCTCTAGAGCCTCTGCTAACCATGTTCATGCCTTCTTCTTTTTCCTACAGCTCCTGGGCAACGTGCTGG
TTATTGTGCTGTCTCATCATTTTGGCAAAGAATTCCGCCACCATGGACTATAAGGACCACGACGGAGACT
ACAAGGATCATGATATTGATTACAAAGACGATGACGATAAGATGGCCCCAAAGAAGAAGCGGAAGGTCGG
TATCCACGGAGTCCCAGCAGCCGACAAGAAGTACAGCATCGGCCTGGACATCGGCACCAACTCTGTGGGC
TGGGCCGTGATCACCGACGAGTACAAGGTGCCCAGCAAGAAATTCAAGGTGCTGGGCAACACCGACCGGC
ACAGCATCAAGAAGAACCTGATCGGAGCCCTGCTGTTCGACAGCGGCGAAACAGCCGAGGCCACCCGGCT
GAAGAGAACCGCCAGAAGAAGATACACCAGACGGAAGAACCGGATCTGCTATCTGCAAGAGATCTTCAGC
AACGAGATGGCCAAGGTGGACGACAGCTTCTTCCACAGACTGGAAGAGTCCTTCCTGGTGGAAGAGGATA
AGAAGCACGAGCGGCACCCCATCTTCGGCAACATCGTGGACGAGGTGGCCTACCACGAGAAGTACCCCAC
CATCTACCACCTGAGAAAGAAACTGGTGGACAGCACCGACAAGGCCGACCTGCGGCTGATCTATCTGGCC
CTGGCCCACATGATCAAGTTCCGGGGCCACTTCCTGATCGAGGGCGACCTGAACCCCGACAACAGCGACG
TGGACAAGCTGTTCATCCAGCTGGTGCAGACCTACAACCAGCTGTTCGAGGAAAACCCCATCAACGCCAG
CGGCGTGGACGCCAAGGCCATCCTGTCTGCCAGACTGAGCAAGAGCAGACGGCTGGAAAATCTGATCGCC
CAGCTGCCCGGCGAGAAGAAGAATGGCCTGTTCGGAAACCTGATTGCCCTGAGCCTGGGCCTGACCCCCA
ACTTCAAGAGCAACTTCGACCTGGCCGAGGATGCCAAACTGCAGCTGAGCAAGGACACCTACGACGACGA
CCTGGACAACCTGCTGGCCCAGATCGGCGACCAGTACGCCGACCTGTTTCTGGCCGCCAAGAACCTGTCC
GACGCCATCCTGCTGAGCGACATCCTGAGAGTGAACACCGAGATCACCAAGGCCCCCCTGAGCGCCTCTA
TGATCAAGAGATACGACGAGCACCACCAGGACCTGACCCTGCTGAAAGCTCTCGTGCGGCAGCAGCTGCC
TGAGAAGTACAAAGAGATTTTCTTCGACCAGAGCAAGAACGGCTACGCCGGCTACATTGACGGCGGAGCC
AGCCAGGAAGAGTTCTACAAGTTCATCAAGCCCATCCTGGAAAAGATGGACGGCACCGAGGAACTGCTCG
TGAAGCTGAACAGAGAGGACCTGCTGCGGAAGCAGCGGACCTTCGACAACGGCAGCATCCCCCACCAGAT
CCACCTGGGAGAGCTGCACGCCATTCTGCGGCGGCAGGAAGATTTTTACCCATTCCTGAAGGACAACCGG
GAAAAGATCGAGAAGATCCTGACCTTCCGCATCCCCTACTACGTGGGCCCTCTGGCCAGGGGAAACAGCA
GATTCGCCTGGATGACCAGAAAGAGCGAGGAAACCATCACCCCCTGGAACTTCGAGGAAGTGGTGGACAA
GGGCGCTTCCGCCCAGAGCTTCATCGAGCGGATGACCAACTTCGATAAGAACCTGCCCAACGAGAAGGTG
CTGCCCAAGCACAGCCTGCTGTACGAGTACTTCACCGTGTATAACGAGCTGACCAAAGTGAAATACGTGA
CCGAGGGAATGAGAAAGCCCGCCTTCCTGAGCGGCGAGCAGAAAAAGGCCATCGTGGACCTGCTGTTCAA
GACCAACCGGAAAGTGACCGTGAAGCAGCTGAAAGAGGACTACTTCAAGAAAATCGAGTGCTTCGACTCC
GTGGAAATCTCCGGCGTGGAAGATCGGTTCAACGCCTCCCTGGGCACATACCACGATCTGCTGAAAATTA
TCAAGGACAAGGACTTCCTGGACAATGAGGAAAACGAGGACATTCTGGAAGATATCGTGCTGACCCTGAC
ACTGTTTGAGGACAGAGAGATGATCGAGGAACGGCTGAAAACCTATGCCCACCTGTTCGACGACAAAGTG
ATGAAGCAGCTGAAGCGGCGGAGATACACCGGCTGGGGCAGGCTGAGCCGGAAGCTGATCAACGGCATCC
GGGACAAGCAGTCCGGCAAGACAATCCTGGATTTCCTGAAGTCCGACGGCTTCGCCAACAGAAACTTCAT
GCAGCTGATCCACGACGACAGCCTGACCTTTAAAGAGGACATCCAGAAAGCCCAGGTGTCCGGCCAGGGC
GATAGCCTGCACGAGCACATTGCCAATCTGGCCGGCAGCCCCGCCATTAAGAAGGGCATCCTGCAGACAG
TGAAGGTGGTGGACGAGCTCGTGAAAGTGATGGGCCGGCACAAGCCCGAGAACATCGTGATCGAAATGGC
CAGAGAGAACCAGACCACCCAGAAGGGACAGAAGAACAGCCGCGAGAGAATGAAGCGGATCGAAGAGGGC
ATCAAAGAGCTGGGCAGCCAGATCCTGAAAGAACACCCCGTGGAAAACACCCAGCTGCAGAACGAGAAGC
TGTACCTGTACTACCTGCAGAATGGGCGGGATATGTACGTGGACCAGGAACTGGACATCAACCGGCTGTC
CGACTACGATGTGGACCATATCGTGCCTCAGAGCTTTCTGAAGGACGACTCCATCGACAACAAGGTGCTG
ACCAGAAGCGACAAGAACCGGGGCAAGAGCGACAACGTGCCCTCCGAAGAGGTCGTGAAGAAGATGAAGA
ACTACTGGCGGCAGCTGCTGAACGCCAAGCTGATTACCCAGAGAAAGTTCGACAATCTGACCAAGGCCGA
GAGAGGCGGCCTGAGCGAACTGGATAAGGCCGGCTTCATCAAGAGACAGCTGGTGGAAACCCGGCAGATC
ACAAAGCACGTGGCACAGATCCTGGACTCCCGGATGAACACTAAGTACGACGAGAATGACAAGCTGATCC
GGGAAGTGAAAGTGATCACCCTGAAGTCCAAGCTGGTGTCCGATTTCCGGAAGGATTTCCAGTTTTACAA
AGTGCGCGAGATCAACAACTACCACCACGCCCACGACGCCTACCTGAACGCCGTCGTGGGAACCGCCCTG
ATCAAAAAGTACCCTAAGCTGGAAAGCGAGTTCGTGTACGGCGACTACAAGGTGTACGACGTGCGGAAGA
TGATCGCCAAGAGCGAGCAGGAAATCGGCAAGGCTACCGCCAAGTACTTCTTCTACAGCAACATCATGAA
CTTTTTCAAGACCGAGATTACCCTGGCCAACGGCGAGATCCGGAAGCGGCCTCTGATCGAGACAAACGGC
GAAACCGGGGAGATCGTGTGGGATAAGGGCCGGGATTTTGCCACCGTGCGGAAAGTGCTGAGCATGCCCC
AAGTGAATATCGTGAAAAAGACCGAGGTGCAGACAGGCGGCTTCAGCAAAGAGTCTATCCTGCCCAAGAG
GAACAGCGATAAGCTGATCGCCAGAAAGAAGGACTGGGACCCTAAGAAGTACGGCGGCTTCGACAGCCCC
ACCGTGGCCTATTCTGTGCTGGTGGTGGCCAAAGTGGAAAAGGGCAAGTCCAAGAAACTGAAGAGTGTGA
AAGAGCTGCTGGGGATCACCATCATGGAAAGAAGCAGCTTCGAGAAGAATCCCATCGACTTTCTGGAAGC
CAAGGGCTACAAAGAAGTGAAAAAGGACCTGATCATCAAGCTGCCTAAGTACTCCCTGTTCGAGCTGGAA
AACGGCCGGAAGAGAATGCTGGCCTCTGCCGGCGAACTGCAGAAGGGAAACGAACTGGCCCTGCCCTCCA
AATATGTGAACTTCCTGTACCTGGCCAGCCACTATGAGAAGCTGAAGGGCTCCCCCGAGGATAATGAGCA
GAAACAGCTGTTTGTGGAACAGCACAAGCACTACCTGGACGAGATCATCGAGCAGATCAGCGAGTTCTCC
AAGAGAGTGATCCTGGCCGACGCTAATCTGGACAAAGTGCTGTCCGCCTACAACAAGCACCGGGATAAGC
CCATCAGAGAGCAGGCCGAGAATATCATCCACCTGTTTACCCTGACCAATCTGGGAGCCCCTGCCGCCTT
CAAGTACTTTGACACCACCATCGACCGGAAGAGGTACACCAGCACCAAAGAGGTGCTGGACGCCACCCTG
ATCCACCAGAGCATCACCGGCCTGTACGAGACACGGATCGACCTGTCTCAGCTGGGAGGCGACAAAAGGC
CGGCGGCCACGAAAAAGGCCGGCCAGGCAAAAAAGAAAAAGTAATGAATTCACTCCTCAGGTGCAGGCTG
CCTATCAGAAGGTGGTGGCTGGTGTGGCCAATGCCCTGGCTCACAAATACCACTGAGATCTTTTTCCCTC
TGCCAAAAATTATGGGGACATCATGAAGCCCCTTGAGCATCTGACTTCTGGCTAATAAAGGAAATTTATT
TTCATTGCAATAGTGTGTTGGAATTTTTTGTGTCTCTCACTCGGAAGGACATATGGGAGGGCAAATCATT
TAAAACATCAGAATGAGTATTTGGTTTAGAGTTTGGCAACATATGCCCATATGCTGGCTGCCATGAACAA
AGGTTGGCTATAAAGAGGTCATCAGTATATGAAACAGCCCCCTGCTGTCCATTCCTTATTCCATAGAAAA
GCCTTGACTTGAGGTTAGATTTTTTTTATATTTTGTTTTGTGTTATTTTTTTCTTTAACATCCCTAAAAT
TTTCCTTACATGTTTTACTAGCCAGATTTTTCCTCCTCTCCTGACTACTCCCAGTCATAGCTGTCCCTCT
TCTCTTATGGAGATCCCTCGACCTGCAGCCCAAGCTTGGCGTAATCATGGTCATAGCTGTTTCCTGTGTG
AAATTGTTATCCGCTCACAATTCCACACAACATACGAGCCGGAAGCATAAAGTGTAAAGCCTGGGGTGCC
TAATGAGTGAGCTAACTCACATTAATTGCGTTGCGCTCACTGCCCGCTTTCCAGTCGGGAAACCTGTCGT
GCCAGCGGATCGACAGTACTAAGCTTTACTAGGGACAGGATTGGTGACAGAAAAGCCCCATCCTTAGGCC
TCCTCCTTCCTAGTCTCCTGATATTGGGTCTAACCCCCACCTCCTGTTAGGCAGATTCCTTATCTGGTGA
CACACCCCCATTTCCTGGAGCCATCTCTCTCCTTGCCAGAACCTCTAAGGTTTGCTTACGATGGAGCCAG
AGAGGATCCTGGGAGGGAGAGCTTGGCAGGGGGTGGGAGGGAAGGGGGGGATGCGTGACCTGCCCGGTTC
TCAGTGGCCACCCTGCGCTACCCTCTCCCAGAACCTGAGCTGCTCTGACGCGGCTGTCTGGTGCGTTTCA
CTGATCCTGGTGCTGCAGCTTCCTTACACTTCCCAAGAGGAGAAGCAGTTTGGAAAAACAAAATCAGAAT
AAGTTGGTCCTGAGTTCTAACTTTGGCTCTTCACCTTTCTAGTCCCCAATTTATATTGTTCCTCCGTGCG
TCAGTTTTACCTGTGAGATAAGGCCAGTAGCCAGCCCCGTCCTGGCAGGGCTGTGGTGAGGAGGGGGGTG
TCCGTGTGGAAAACTCCCTTTGTGAGAATGGTGCGTCCTAGGTGTTCACCAGGTCGTGGCCGCCTCTACT
CCCTTTCTCTTTCTCCATCCTTCTTTCCTTAAAGAGTCCCCAGTGCTATCTGGGACATATTCCTCCGCCC
AGAGCAGGGTCCCGCTTCCCTAAGGCCCTGCTCTGGGCTTCTGGGTTTGAGTCCTTGGCAAGCCCAGGAG
AGGCGCTCAGGCTTCCCTGTCCCCCTTCCTCGTCCACCATCTCATGCCCCTGGCTCTCCTGCCCCTTCCC
TACAGGGGTTCCTGGCTCTGCTCTAAGGGCGAATTCGCGGCCGCTAAATTCAATTCGCCCTATAGTGAGT
CGTATTACAATTCACTGGCCGTCGTTTTACAACGTCGTGACTGGGAAAACCCTGGCGTTACCCAACTTAA
TCGCCTTGCAGCACATCCCCCTTTCGCCAGCTGGCGTAATAGCGAAGAGGCCCGCACCGATCGCCCTTCC
CAACAGTTGCGCAGCCTATACGTACGGCAGTTTAAGGTTTACACCTATAAAAGAGAGAGCCGTTATCGTC
TGTTTGTGGATGTACAGAGTGATATTATTGACACGCCGGGGCGACGGATGGTGATCCCCCTGGCCAGTGC
ACGTCTGCTGTCAGATAAAGTCTCCCGTGAACTTTACCCGGTGGTGCATATCGGGGATGAAAGCTGGCGC
ATGATGACCACCGATATGGCCAGTGTGCCGGTCTCCGTTATCGGGGAAGAAGTGGCTGATCTCAGCCACC
GCGAAAATGACATCAAAAACGCCATTAACCTGATGTTCTGGGGAATATAAATGTCAGGCATGAGATTATC
AAAAAGGATCTTCACCTAGATCCTTTTCACGTAGAAAGCCAGTCCGCAGAAACGGTGCTGACCCCGGATG
AATGTCAGCTACTGGGCTATCTGGACAAGGGAAAACGCAAGCGCAAAGAGAAAGCAGGTAGCTTGCAGTG
GGCTTACATGGCGATAGCTAGACTGGGCGGTTTTATGGACAGCAAGCGAACCGGAATTGCCAGCTGGGGC
GCCCTCTGGTAAGGTTGGGAAGCCCTGCAAAGTAAACTGGATGGCTTTCTTGCCGCCAAGGATCTGATGG
CGCAGGGGATCAAGCTCTGATCAAGAGACAGGATGAGGATCGTTTCGCATGATTGAACAAGATGGATTGC
ACGCAGGTTCTCCGGCCGCTTGGGTGGAGAGGCTATTCGGCTATGACTGGGCACAACAGACAATCGGCTG
CTCTGATGCCGCCGTGTTCCGGCTGTCAGCGCAGGGGCGCCCGGTTCTTTTTGTCAAGACCGACCTGTCC
GGTGCCCTGAATGAACTGCAAGACGAGGCAGCGCGGCTATCGTGGCTGGCCACGACGGGCGTTCCTTGCG
CAGCTGTGCTCGACGTTGTCACTGAAGCGGGAAGGGACTGGCTGCTATTGGGCGAAGTGCCGGGGCAGGA
TCTCCTGTCATCTCACCTTGCTCCTGCCGAGAAAGTATCCATCATGGCTGATGCAATGCGGCGGCTGCAT
ACGCTTGATCCGGCTACCTGCCCATTCGACCACCAAGCGAAACATCGCATCGAGCGAGCACGTACTCGGA
TGGAAGCCGGTCTTGTCGATCAGGATGATCTGGACGAAGAGCATCAGGGGCTCGCGCCAGCCGAACTGTT
CGCCAGGCTCAAGGCGAGCATGCCCGACGGCGAGGATCTCGTCGTGACCCATGCATGGCGATGCCTGCTT
GCCGAATATCATGGTGGAAAATGGCCGCTTTTCTGGATTCATCGACTGTGGCCGGCTGGGTGTGGCGGAC
CGCTATCAGGACATAGCGTTGGCTACCCGTGATATTGCTGAAGAGCTTGGCGGCGAATGGGCTGACCGCT
TCCTCGTGCTTTACGGTATCGCCGCTCCCGATTCGCAGCGCATCGCCTTCTATCGCCTTCTTGACGAGTT
CTTCTGAATTATTAACGCTTACAATTTCCTGATGCGGTATTTTCTCCTTACGCATCTGTGCGGTATTTCA
CACCGCATCAGGTGGCACTTTTCGGGGAAATGTGCGCGGAACCCCTATTTGTTTATTTTTCTAAATACAT
TCAAATATGTATCCGCTCATGAGATTATCAAAAAGGATCTTCACCTAGATCCTTTTAAATTAAAAATGAA
GTTTTAAATCAATCTAAAGTATATATGAGTAAACTTGGTCTGACAGTTACCAATGCTTAATCAGTGAGGC
ACCTATCTCAGCGATCTGTCTATTTCGTTCATCCATAGTTGCCTGACTCCCCGTCGTGTAGATAACTACG
ATACGGGAGGGCTTACCATCTGGCCCCAGTGCTGCAATGATACCGCGAGACCCACGCTCACCGGCTCCAG
ATTTATCAGCAATAAACCAGCCAGCCGGAAGGGCCGAGCGCAGAAGTGGTCCTGCAACTTTATCCGCCTC
CATCCAGTCTATTAATTGTTGCCGGGAAGCTAGAGTAAGTAGTTCGCCAGTTAATAGTTTGCGCAACGTT
GTTGCCATTGCTACAGGCATCGTGGTGTCACGCTCGTCGTTTGGTATGGCTTCATTCAGCTCCGGTTCCC
AACGATCAAGGCGAGTTACATGATCCCCCATGTTGTGCAAAAAAGCGGTTAGCTCCTTCGGTCCTCCGAT
CGTTGTCAGAAGTAAGTTGGCCGCAGTGTTATCACTCATGGTTATGGCAGCACTGCATAATTCTCTTACT
GTCATGCCATCCGTAAGATGCTTTTCTGTGACTGGTGAATACTCAACCAAGTCATTCTGAGAATAGTGTA
TGCGGCGACCGAGTTGCTCTTGCCCGGCGTCAATACGGGATAATACCGCGCCACATAGCAGAACTTTAAA
AGTGCTCATCATTGGAAAACGTTCTTCGGGGCGAAAACTCTCAAGGATCTTACCGCTGTTGAGATCCAGT
TCGATGTAACCCACTCGTGCACCCAACTGATCTTCAGCATCTTTTACTTTCACCAGCGTTTCTGGGTGAG
CAAAAACAGGAAGGCAAAATGCCGCAAAAAAGGGAATAAGGGCGACACGGAAATGTTGAATACTCATACT
CTTCCTTTTTCAATATTATTGAAGCATTTATCAGGGTTATTGTCTCATGACCAAAATCCCTTAACGTGAG
TTTTCGTTCCACTGAGCGTCAGACCCCGTAGAAAAGATCAAAGGATCTTCTTGAGATCCTTTTTTTCTGC
GCGTAATCTGCTGCTTGCAAACAAAAAAACCACCGCTACCAGCGGTGGTTTGTTTGCCGGATCAAGAGCT
ACCAACTCTTTTTCCGAAGGTAACTGGCTTCAGCAGAGCGCAGATACCAAATACTGTTCTTCTAGTGTAG
CCGTAGTTAGGCCACCACTTCAAGAACTCTGTAGCACCGCCTACATACCTCGCTCTGCTAATCCTGTTAC
CAGTGGCTGCTGCCAGTGGCGATAAGTCGTGTCTTACCGGGTTGGACTCAAGACGATAGTTACCGGATAA
GGCGCAGCGGTCGGGCTGAACGGGGGGTTCGTGCACACAGCCCAGCTTGGAGCGAACGACCTACACCGAA
CTGAGATACCTACAGCGTGAGCTATGAGAAAGCGCCACGCTTCCCGAAGGGAGAAAGGCGGACAGGTATC
CGGTAAGCGGCAGGGTCGGAACAGGAGAGCGCACGAGGGAGCTTCCAGGGGGAAACGCCTGGTATCTTTA
TAGTCCTGTCGGGTTTCGCCACCTCTGACTTGAGCGTCGATTTTTGTGATGCTCGTCAGGGGGGCGGAGC
CTATGGAAAAACGCCAGCAACGCGGCCTTTTTACGGTTCCTGGCCTTTTGCTGGCCTTTTGCTCACATGT
TCTTTCCTGCGTTATCCCCTGATTCTGTGGATAACCGTATTACCGCCTTTGAGTGAGCTGATACCGCTCG
CCGCAGCCGAACGACCGAGCGCAGCGAGTCAGTGAGCGAGGAAGCGGAAGAGCGCCCAATACGCAAACCG
CCTCTCCCCGCGCGTTGGCCGATTCATTAATGCAGCTGGCACGACAGGTTTCCCGACTGGAAAGCGGGCA
GTGAGCGCAACGCAATTAATGTGAGTTAGCTCACTCATTAGGCACCCCAGGCTTTACACTTTATGCTTCC
GGCTCGTATGTTGTGTGGAATTGTGAGCGGATAACAATTTCACACAGGAAACAGCTATGACCATGATTAC
GCCAAGCTCAGAATTAACCCTCACTAAAGGGACTAGTCCTGCAGGTTTAAACGAATTCGCCCTTTGCTTT
CTCTGACCAGCATTCTCTCCCCTGGGCCTGTGCCGCTTTCTGTCTGCAGCTTGTGGCCTGGGTCACCTCT
ACGGCTGGCCCAGATCCTTCCCTGCCGCCTCCTTCAGGTTCCGTCTTCCTCCACTCCCTCTTCCCCTTGC
TCTCTGCTGTGTTGCTGCCCAAGGATGCTCTTTCCGGAGCACTTCCTTCTCGGCGCTGCACCACGTGATG
TCCTCTGAGCGGATCCTCCCCGTGTCTGGGTCCTCTCCGGGCATCTCTCCTCCCTCACCCAACCCCATGC
CGTCTTCACTCGCTGGGTTCCCTTTTCCTTCTCCTTCTGGGGCCTGTGCCATCTCTCGTTTCTTAGGATG
GCCTTCTCCGACGGATGTCTCCCTTGCGTCCCGCCTCCCCTTCTTGTAGGCCTGCATCATCACCGTTTTT
CTGGACAACCCCAAAGTACCCCGTCTCCCTGGCTTTAGCCACCTCTCCATCCTCTTGCTTTCTTTGCCTG
GACACCCCGTTCTCCTGTGGATTCGGGTCACCTCTCACTCCTTTCATTTGGGCAGCTCCCCTACCCCCCT
TACCTCTCTAGTCTGTGCTAGCTCTTCCAGCCCCCTGTCATGGCATCTTCCAGGGGTCCGAGAGCTCAGC
TAGTCTTCTTCCTCCAACCCGGGCCCCTATGTCCACTTCAGGACAGCATGTTTGCTGCCTCCAGGGATCC
TGTGTCCCCGAGCTGGGACCACCTTATATTCCCAGGGCCGGTTAATGTGGCTCTGGTTCTGGGTACTTTT
ATCTGTCCCCTCCACCCCACAGTGGGGCAAGCTTCTGACCTCTTCTCTTCCTCCCACAGGGCCTCGAGAG
ATCTGGCAGCGGAGAGGGCAGAGGAAGTCTTCTAACATGCGGTGACGTGGAGGAGAATCCCGGCCCTAGG
CTCGAGATGGGATCGGCCATTGAACAAGATGGATTGCACGCAGGTTCTCCGGCCGCTTGGGTGGAGAGGC
TATTCGGCTATGACTGGGCACAACAGACAATCGGCTGCTCTGATGCCGCCGTGTTCCGGCTGTCAGCGCA
GGGGCGCCCGGTTCTTTTTGTCAAGACCGACCTGTCCGGTGCCCTGAATGAACTGCAGGACGAGGCAGCG
CGGCTATCGTGGCTGGCCACGACGGGCGTTCCTTGCGCAGCTGTGCTCGACGTTGTCACTGAAGCGGGAA
GGGACTGGCTGCTATTGGGCGAAGTGCCGGGGCAGGATCTCCTGTCATCTCACCTTGCTCCTGCCGAGAA
AGTATCCATCATGGCTGATGCAATGCGGCGGCTGCATACGCTTGATCCGGCTACCTGCCCATTCGACCAC
CAAGCGAAACATCGCATCGAGCGAGCACGTACTCGGATGGAAGCCGGTCTTGTCGATCAGGATGATCTGG
ACGAAGAGCATCAGGGGCTCGCGCCAGCCGAACTGTTCGCCAGGCTCAAGGCGCGCATGCCCGACGGCGA
TGATCTCGTCGTGACCCATGGCGATGCCTGCTTGCCGAATATCATGGTGGAAAATGGCCGCTTTTCTGGA
TTCATCGACTGTGGCCGGCTGGGTGTGGCGGACCGCTATCAGGACATAGCGTTGGCTACCCGTGATATTG
CTGAAGAGCTTGGCGGCGAATGGGCTGACCGCTTCCTCGTGCTTTACGGTATCGCCGCTCCCGATTCGCA
GCGCATCGCCTTCTATCGCCTTCTTGACGAGTTCTTCTGATCTAGAGGGCCCGTTTAAACCCGCTGATCA
GCCTCGACTGTGCCTTCTAGTTGCCAGCCATCTGTTGTTTGCCCCTCCCCCGTGCCTTCCTTGACCCTGG
AAGGTGCCACTCCCACTGTCCTTTCCTAATAAAATGAGGAAATTGCATCGCATTGTCTGAGTAGGTGTCA
TTCTATTCTGGGGGGTGGGGTGGGGCAGGACAGCAAGGGGGAGGATTGGGAAGACAATAGCAGGCATGCT
GGGGATGCGGTGGGCTCTATGGGTCTCGACATTGATTATTGACTAGTTATTAATAGTAATCAATTACGGG
GTCATTAGTTCATAGCCCATATATGGAGTTCCGCGTTACATAACTTACGGTAAATGGCCCGCCTGGCTGA
CCGCCCAACGACCCCCGCCCATTGACGTCAATAATGACGTATGTTCCCATAGTAACGCCAATAGGGACTT
TCCATTGACGTCAATGGGTGGAGTATTTACGGTAAACTGCCCACTTGGCAGTACATCAAGTGTATCATAT
GCCAAGTACGCCCCCTATTGACGTCAATGACGGTAAATGGCCCGCCTGGCATTATGCCCAGTACATGACC
TTATGGGACTTTCCTACTTGGCAGTACATCTACGTATTAGTCATCGCTATTACCATGGTCGAGGTGAGCC
CCACGTTCTGCTTCACTCTCCCCATCTCCCCCCCCTCCCCACCCCCAATTTTGTATTTATTTATTTTTTA
ATTATTTTGTGCAGCGATGGGGGCGGGGGGG
